Addgene plasmid #49235: pWPT-/GCCACC-mEGFP-IRES-mCherry
Purpose: Lentiviral expression vector. Contains an altered Kozak sequence and/or upstream open reading frames to modulate expression at the level of translation.
Depositing lab: Clifford Wang. Depositing organization: Stanford University. Publication: Tuning gene expression with synthetic upstream open reading frames. Ferreira JP, Overton KW, Wang CL. Proc Natl Acad Sci U S A. 2013 Jul 9;110(28):11284-9. doi: 10.1073/pnas.1305590110. Epub 2013 Jun 24. PubMed 23798422.
Backbone
  Vector backbone: Plasmid 12255: pWPT-GFP
  Backbone size w/o insert (bp): 8754
  Total vector size (bp): 10727
  Modifications to backbone: 1. PCRed WPRE and ligated into XhoI site upstream of EF1-short and EcoRI site on 3' end of WPRE (EF1-short segment deleted. EcoRI site on 3' end of WPRE eliminated by ligation with MfeI on PCR product. WPRE sequence unaltered. WPRE PCRed and re-entered into vector to create unique XhoI, EcoRI, NotI sites on the 5' end of WPRE and to eliminate BamHI site). 2. EF1-short PCRed and ligated to XhoI and EcoRI sites on 5' end of WPRE. Original XhoI site upstream of EF1-short eliminated via ligation to SalI site on PCR product. Sites now between EF1 and WPRE are XhoI, BamHI, EcoRI, NotI. 3. The translation control elements, mEGFP, IRES, and mCherry segment from the corresponding pCur5-XX-mEGFP-IRES-mCherry was ligated into the pWPT-EF1short-WPRE backbone via XhoI and NotI sites.
  Vector type: Mammalian Expression, Lentiviral, Synthetic Biology
Growth in bacteria
  Bacterial resistance: Ampicillin, 100 μg/mL
  Growth temperature: 37°C
  Growth strain: Stbl3
  Copy number: High Copy
Gene/Insert 1
  Gene/Insert name: mEGFP
  Species: Synthetic
  Insert size (bp): 732
  Promoter: EF1-short
  Tag / fusion protein: SfuI site to create C-terminal fusions (C terminal on insert)
  Cloning method: Restriction Enzyme; 5′ cloning site XhoI (not destroyed); 3′ cloning site SfuI (not destroyed)
  Sequencing primers: 5′ ccgagggtgggggagaac (5 to 3); 3′ AGGGCGAGGGCGATGCCACCTA (5' to 3')
Gene/Insert 2
  Gene/Insert name: mCherry
  Species: Synthetic
  Insert size (bp): 711
  Promoter: EF1-short
  Cloning method: Restriction Enzyme; 5′ cloning site BamHI (not destroyed); 3′ cloning site NotI (not destroyed)
  Sequencing primers: 5′ GTCACCTTCAGCTTGGCGG (5' to 3'); 3′ CATTAAAGCAGCGTATCC (5 to 3)
Terms and licenses: Academic/Nonprofit Terms; Industry Terms: Not Available to Industry
Depositor comments: Vector allows for control of transgene expression at the level of translation. It is 1 vector in a set of 9 that spans a range of expression levels. Sequencing through any part of the IRES sequence is not advised. Expression of gene downstream of IRES remains constant, despite varying expression of gene upstream.
How to cite: pWPT-/GCCACC-mEGFP-IRES-mCherry was a gift from Clifford Wang (Addgene plasmid # 49235 ; http://n2t.net/addgene:49235 ; RRID:Addgene_49235)
