[The description below was written by a language model from this plasmid's Addgene catalogue record and pLannotate feature annotations shown in this document.]
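Description:
pWPT-/GCCACC-mEGFP-IRES-mCherry is an HIV-1-based lentiviral transfer plasmid for mammalian expression, built on a modified pWPT-GFP backbone in which the WPRE and the short EF-1α promoter were re-cloned to create a set of unique sites (XhoI, BamHI, EcoRI, NotI) between them. It is maintained in E. coli through a high-copy ColE1/pUC-type origin and an ampicillin resistance gene, and the record lists a recombination-deficient strain for propagation, as is usual for LTR-containing plasmids. The annotated viral elements include an upstream LTR, the Ψ packaging signal with a gag fragment, the RRE for Rev-dependent export, the cPPT/CTS, and a downstream truncated LTR that carries a loxP site. The backbone also retains an SV40 promoter, gpt fragments and SV40 small t intron/poly(A) sequences, along with other vestigial fragments outside the viral genome. The sequenced record is 10,742 nt, close to the 10,727 bp catalogue size.

The payload is a bicistronic cassette driven by the EF-1α core ("EF1-short") promoter: a translation control element, monomeric EGFP, an EMCV IRES and mCherry, followed by WPRE to enhance transcript stability and expression. As the name indicates, this version places the GCCACC Kozak context before mEGFP; whether any upstream open reading frame is present is not stated explicitly in the record. The plasmid is one of nine vectors in which altered Kozak sequences and/or synthetic upstream ORFs tune cap-dependent translation of the first cistron across a range of levels. IRES-driven mCherry remains constant and so serves as an internal reference for transduction and transcript abundance. An SfuI site at the mEGFP 3′ end allows C-terminal fusions, so a protein of interest can be expressed at a defined level.
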