Features (pLannotate 1.2.2; 32 found; start..end, strand, type, name):
     35..745     +  CDS            mEGFP: mEGFP is a basic (constitutively fluorescent) green fluorescent protein published in 2002, derived from Aequorea victoria. It has moderate acid sensitivity.
    907..1369    +  misc_feature   IRES: internal ribosome entry site (IRES) of the encephalomyocarditis virus (EMCV)
   1397..2104    +  CDS            mCherry: mCherry is a basic (constitutively fluorescent) red fluorescent protein published in 2004, derived from Discosoma sp.. It is reported to be a very rapidly-maturing monomer with low acid sensitivity.
   2120..2708    +  misc_feature   WPRE: woodchuck hepatitis virus posttranscriptional regulatory element
   2728..2832    +  CDS            nef (fragment): NEF_HV1LA - Experimental evidence at protein level: Swiss-Prot protein existence level 1. Extracellular Nef protein targets CD4(+) T-lymphocytes for apoptosis by interacting with CXCR4 surface receptors. From Human immunodeficiency virus type 1 group M subtype B (isolate Lai) (HIV-1).
   2853..2886    +  protein_bind   loxP: Cre-mediated recombination occurs in the 8-bp core sequence (GCATACAT). Cre recombinase
   2906..3086    +  LTR            5' LTR (truncated): truncated 5' long terminal repeat (LTR) from HIV-1
   3111..3129    -  promoter       SP6 promoter: promoter for bacteriophage SP6 RNA polymerase
   3357..3636    +  CDS            TcR (fragment): tetracycline efflux protein; tet; confers resistance to tetracycline
   3637..3685    -  misc_feature   bom (fragment): basis of mobility region from pBR322
   3787..3822    -  CDS            rop (fragment): Rop protein, which maintains plasmids at low copy number; rop
   3917..4021    +  promoter       AmpR promoter: bla
   4022..4882    +  CDS            AmpR: β-lactamase; bla; confers resistance to ampicillin, carbenicillin, and related antibiotics
   5053..5641    +  rep_origin     ori: high-copy-number ColE1/pMB1/pBR322/pUC origin of replication
   5824..5880    +  CDS            lacI (fragment): lac repressor; lacI; The lac repressor binds to the lac operator to inhibit transcription in E. coli. This inhibition can be relieved by adding lactose or isopropyl-β-D-thiogalactopyranoside (IPTG).
   5887..6216    +  promoter       SV40 promoter: SV40 enhancer and early promoter
   6416..6535    +  CDS            gpt (fragment): XGPT_ECOLI - Also known as gpp, gxu. Experimental evidence at protein level: Swiss-Prot protein existence level 1. Purine salvage pathway enzyme that catalyzes the transfer of the ribosyl-5-phosphate group from 5-phospho-alpha-D-ribose 1- diphosphate (PRPP) to the N9 position of the 6-oxopurines guanine and xanthine to form the corresponding ribonucleotides GMP (guanosine 5'- monophosphate) and XMP (xanthosine 5'-monophosphate), with the release of PPi. To a lesser extent, also acts on hypoxanthine (PubMed:9100006, PubMed:3886014). Does not ribophosphorylate adenine (PubMed:3886014). From Esch
   6535..6870    +  CDS            gpt (fragment): XGPT_ECOLI - Also known as gpp, gxu. Experimental evidence at protein level: Swiss-Prot protein existence level 1. Purine salvage pathway enzyme that catalyzes the transfer of the ribosyl-5-phosphate group from 5-phospho-alpha-D-ribose 1- diphosphate (PRPP) to the N9 position of the 6-oxopurines guanine and xanthine to form the corresponding ribonucleotides GMP (guanosine 5'- monophosphate) and XMP (xanthosine 5'-monophosphate), with the release of PPi. To a lesser extent, also acts on hypoxanthine (PubMed:9100006, PubMed:3886014). Does not ribophosphorylate adenine (PubMed:3886014). From Esch
   6965..7270    +  CDS            frsA (fragment): FRSA_ECOLI - Also known as yafA. Experimental evidence at protein level: Swiss-Prot protein existence level 1. Catalyzes the hydrolysis of esters (PubMed:15808744). Displays esterase activity toward pNP-butyrate (PubMed:15808744). May stimulate mixed-acid fermentation by acting as a fermentation/respiration switch that down-regulates respiration and up- regulates fermentation rates (PubMed:15169777). From Escherichia coli (strain K12).
   7274..7348    +  CDS            small t antigen (fragment): SV40 (simian virus 40) small t antigen
   7350..7415    +  intron         small t intron: SV40 (simian virus 40) small t antigen intron
   7545..7565    +  CDS            SV40 NLS: nuclear localization signal of SV40 (simian virus 40) large T antigen
   7884..7967    +  CDS            large T antigen (fragment): large T antigen from SV40 (simian virus 40)
   7990..8124    +  polyA_signal   SV40 poly(A) signal: SV40 polyadenylation signal
   8291..8620    +  CDS            nef (fragment): NEF_HV1BR - Experimental evidence at protein level: Swiss-Prot protein existence level 1. Extracellular Nef protein targets CD4(+) T-lymphocytes for apoptosis by interacting with CXCR4 surface receptors (PubMed:14990729). From Human immunodeficiency virus type 1 group M subtype B (isolate BRU/LAI) (HIV-1).
   8668..8925    +  LTR            5' LTR (truncated): truncated 5' long terminal repeat (LTR) from HIV-1
   8972..9097    +  misc_feature   HIV-1 Ψ: packaging signal of human immunodeficiency virus type 1
   9081..9419    +  CDS            HIV-1 gag (fragment): gag protein from human immunodeficiency virus 1; gag
   9594..9827    +  misc_feature   RRE: The Rev response element (RRE) of HIV-1 allows for Rev-dependent mRNA export from the nucleus to the cytoplasm.
  10204..10304   +  CDS            Rev (fragment): human immunodeficiency virus 1 (HIV-1) Rev protein; rev; enhances nuclear export of unspliced and incompletely spliced viral mRNAs
  10323..10440   +  misc_feature   cPPT/CTS: central polypurine tract and central termination sequence of HIV-1
  10497..10708   +  promoter       EF-1α core promoter: core promoter for human elongation factor EF-1α
>Addgene plasmid #49235 | pWPT-/GCCACC-mEGFP-IRES-mCherry | addgene full sequence | sequence record 376544 | Addgene NGS Result
TCGAGTAACTAACTAAGCCACCATGGGCGAATTCAGCAAGGGCGAGGAGCTGTTCACCGGGGTGGTGCCC
ATCCTGGTCGAGCTGGACGGCGACGTAAACGGCCACAAGTTCAGCGTGTCCGGCGAGGGCGAGGGCGATG
CCACCTACGGCAAGCTGACCCTGAAGTTCATCTGCACCACCGGCAAGCTGCCCGTGCCCTGGCCCACCCT
CGTGACCACCCTGACCTACGGCGTGCAGTGCTTCAGCCGCTACCCCGACCACATGAAGCAGCACGACTTC
TTCAAGTCCGCCATGCCCGAAGGCTACGTCCAGGAGCGCACCATCTTCTTCAAGGACGACGGCAACTACA
AGACCCGCGCCGAGGTGAAGTTCGAGGGCGACACCCTGGTGAACCGCATCGAGCTGAAGGGCATCGACTT
CAAGGAGGACGGCAACATCCTGGGGCACAAGCTGGAGTACAACTACAACAGCCACAACGTCTATATCATG
GCCGACAAGCAGAAGAACGGCATCAAGGTGAACTTCAAGATCCGCCACAACATCGAGGACGGCAGCGTGC
AGCTCGCCGACCACTACCAGCAGAACACCCCCATCGGCGACGGCCCCGTGCTGCTGCCCGACAACCACTA
CCTGAGCACCCAGTCCAAGCTGAGCAAAGACCCCAACGAGAAGCGCGATCACATGGTCCTGCTGGAGTTC
GTGACCGCCGCCGGGATCACTCTCGGCATGGACGAGCTGTACAAGTTCGAATAAGCATGCATCTAGGGCG
GCCAATTCCGCCCCTCTCCCCCCCCCCCCTCTCCCTCCCCCCCCCNTAACGTTACTGGCCGAAGCCGCTT
GGAATAAGGCCGGTGTGCGTTTGTCTATATGTTATTTTCCACCATATTGCCGTCTTTTGGCAATGTGAGG
GCCCGGAAACCTGGCCCTGTCTTCTTGACGAGCATTCCTAGGGGTCTTTCCCCTCTCGCCAAAGGAATGC
AAGGTCTGTTGAATGTCGTGAAGGAAGCAGTTCCTCTGGAAGCTTCTTGAAGACAAACAACGTCTGTAGC
GACCCTTTGCAGGCAGCGGAACCCCCCACCTGGCGACAGGTGCCTCTGCGGCCAAAAGCCACGTGTATAA
GATACACCTGCAAAGGCGGCACAACCCCAGTGCCACGTTGTGAGTTGGATAGTTGTGGAAAGAGTCAAAT
GGCTCTCCTCAAGCGTATTCAACAAGGGGCTGAAGGATGCCCAGAAGGTACCCCATTGTATGGGATCTGA
TCTGGGGCCTCGGTGCACATGCTTTACATGTGTTTAGTCGAGGTTAAAAAAACGTCTAGGCCCCCCGAAC
CACGGGGACGTGGTTTTCCTTTGAAAAACACGATGATAAGCTTGCCACAACCCGGGATCCGCCACCATGG
TGAGCAAGGGCGAGGAGGATAACATGGCCATCATCAAGGAGTTCATGCGCTTCAAGGTGCACATGGAGGG
CTCCGTGAACGGCCACGAGTTCGAGATCGAGGGCGAGGGCGAGGGCCGCCCCTACGAGGGCACCCAGACC
GCCAAGCTGAAGGTGACCAAGGGTGGCCCCCTGCCCTTCGCCTGGGACATCCTGTCCCCTCAGTTCATGT
ACGGCTCCAAGGCCTACGTGAAGCACCCCGCCGACATCCCCGACTACTTGAAGCTGTCCTTCCCCGAGGG
CTTCAAGTGGGAGCGCGTGATGAACTTCGAGGACGGCGGCGTGGTGACCGTGACCCAGGACTCCTCCCTG
CAGGACGGCGAGTTCATCTACAAGGTGAAGCTGCGCGGCACCAACTTCCCCTCCGACGGCCCCGTAATGC
AGAAGAAGACCATGGGCTGGGAGGCCTCCTCCGAGCGGATGTACCCCGAGGACGGCGCCCTGAAGGGCGA
GATCAAGCAGAGGCTGAAGCTGAAGGACGGCGGCCACTACGACGCTGAGGTCAAGACCACCTACAAGGCC
AAGAAGCCCGTGCAGCTGCCCGGCGCCTACAACGTCAACATCAAGTTGGACATCACCTCCCACAACGAGG
ACTACACCATCGTGGAACAGTACGAACGCGCCGAGGGCCGCCACTCCACCGGCGGCATGGACGAGCTGTA
CAAGTAAGCGGCCGCCGATAATCAACCTCTGGATTACAAAATTTGTGAAAGATTGACTGGTATTCTTAAC
TATGTTGCTCCTTTTACGCTATGTGGATACGCTGCTTTAATGCCTTTGTATCATGCTATTGCTTCCCGTA
TGGCTTTCATTTTCTCCTCCTTGTATAAATCCTGGTTGCTGTCTCTTTATGAGGAGTTGTGGCCCGTTGT
CAGGCAACGTGGCGTGGTGTGCACTGTGTTTGCTGACGCAACCCCCACTGGTTGGGGCATTGCCACCACC
TGTCAGCTCCTTTCCGGGACTTTCGCTTTCCCCCTCCCTATTGCCACGGCGGAACTCATCGCCGCCTGCC
TTGCCCGCTGCTGGACAGGGGCTCGGCTGTTGGGCACTGACAATTCCGTGGTGTTGTCGGGGAAGCTGAC
GTCCTTTCCATGGCTGCTCGCCTGTGTTGCCACCTGGATTCTGCGCGGGACGTCCTTCTGCTACGTCCCT
TCGGCCCTCAATCCAGCGGACCTTCCTTCCCGCGGCCTGCTGCCGGCTCTGCGGCCTCTTCCGCGTCTTC
GCCTTCGCCCTCAGACGAGTCGGATCTCCCTTTGGGCCGCCTCCCCGCATCGGGCAATTCGAGCTCGGTA
CCTTTAAGACCAATGACTTACAAGGCAGCTGTAGATCTTAGCCACTTTTTAAAAGAAAAGGGGGGACTGG
AAGGGCTAATTCACTCCCAACGAAGACAAGATGGGATCAATTCACCATGGGAATAACTTCGTATAGCATA
CATTATACGAAGTTATGCTGCTTTTTGCTTGTACTGGGTCTCTCTGGTTAGACCAGATCTGAGCCTGGGA
GCTCTCTGGCTAACTAGGGAACCCACTGCTTAAGCCTCAATAAAGCTTGCCTTGAGTGCTTCAAGTAGTG
TGTGCCCGTCTGTTGTGTGACTCTGGTAACTAGAGATCCCTCAGACCCTTTTAGTCAGTGTGGAAAATCT
CTAGCAGCATCTAGAATTAATTCCGTGTATTCTATAGTGTCACCTAAATCGTATGTGTATGATACATAAG
GTTATGTATTAATTGTAGCCGCGTTCTAACGACAATATGTACAAGCCTAATTGTGTAGCATCTGGCTTAC
TGAAGCAGACCCTATCATCTCTCTCGTAAACTGCCGTCAGAGTCGGTTTGGTTGGACGAACCTTCTGAGT
TTCTGGTAACGCCGTCCCGCACCCGGAAATGGTCAGCGAACCAATCAGCAGGGTCATCGCTAGCCAGATC
CTCTACGCCGGACGCATCGTGGCCGGCATCACCGGCGCCACAGGTGCGGTTGCTGGCGCCTATATCGCCG
ACATCACCGATGGGGAAGATCGGGCTCGCCACTTCGGGCTCATGAGCGCTTGTTTCGGCGTGGGTATGGT
GGCAGGCCCCGTGGCCGGGGGACTGTTGGGCGCCATCTCCTTGCATGCACCATTCCTTGCGGCGGCGGTG
CTCAACGGCCTCAACCTACTACTGGGCTGCTTCCTAATGCAGGAGTCGCATAAGGGAGAGCGTCGAATGG
TGCACTCTCAGTACAATCTGCTCTGATGCCGCATAGTTAAGCCAGCCCCGACACCCGCCAACACCCGCTG
ACGCGCCCTGACGGGCTTGTCTGCTCCCGGCATCCGCTTACAGACAAGCTGTGACCGTCTCCGGGAGCTG
CATGTGTCAGAGGTTTTCACCGTCATCACCGAAACGCGCGAGACGAAAGGGCCTCGTGATACGCCTATTT
TTATAGGTTAATGTCATGATAATAATGGTTTCTTAGACGTCAGGTGGCACTTTTCGGGGAAATGTGCGCG
GAACCCCTATTTGTTTATTTTTCTAAATACATTCAAATATGTATCCGCTCATGAGACAATAACCCTGATA
AATGCTTCAATAATATTGAAAAAGGAAGAGTATGAGTATTCAACATTTCCGTGTCGCCCTTATTCCCTTT
TTTGCGGCATTTTGCCTTCCTGTTTTTGCTCACCCAGAAACGCTGGTGAAAGTAAAAGATGCTGAAGATC
AGTTGGGTGCACGAGTGGGTTACATCGAACTGGATCTCAACAGCGGTAAGATCCTTGAGAGTTTTCGCCC
CGAAGAACGTTTTCCAATGATGAGCACTTTTAAAGTTCTGCTATGTGGCGCGGTATTATCCCGTATTGAC
GCCGGGCAAGAGCAACTCGGTCGCCGCATACACTATTCTCAGAATGACTTGGTTGAGTACTCACCAGTCA
CAGAAAAGCATCTTACGGATGGCATGACAGTAAGAGAATTATGCAGTGCTGCCATAACCATGAGTGATAA
CACTGCGGCCAACTTACTTCTGACAACGATCGGAGGACCGAAGGAGCTAACCGCTTTTTTGCACAACATG
GGGGATCATGTAACTCGCCTTGATCGTTGGGAACCGGAGCTGAATGAAGCCATACCAAACGACGAGCGTG
ACACCACGATGCCTGTAGCAATGGCAACAACGTTGCGCAAACTATTAACTGGCGAACTACTTACTCTAGC
TTCCCGGCAACAATTAATAGACTGGATGGAGGCGGATAAAGTTGCAGGACCACTTCTGCGCTCGGCCCTT
CCGGCTGGCTGGTTTATTGCTGATAAATCTGGAGCCGGTGAGCGTGGGTCTCGCGGTATCATTGCAGCAC
TGGGGCCAGATGGTAAGCCCTCCCGTATCGTAGTTATCTACACGACGGGGAGTCAGGCAACTATGGATGA
ACGAAATAGACAGATCGCTGAGATAGGTGCCTCACTGATTAAGCATTGGTAACTGTCAGACCAAGTTTAC
TCATATATACTTTAGATTGATTTAAAACTTCATTTTTAATTTAAAAGGATCTAGGTGAAGATCCTTTTTG
ATAATCTCATGACCAAAATCCCTTAACGTGAGTTTTCGTTCCACTGAGCGTCAGACCCCGTAGAAAAGAT
CAAAGGATCTTCTTGAGATCCTTTTTTTCTGCGCGTAATCTGCTGCTTGCAAACAAAAAAACCACCGCTA
CCAGCGGTGGTTTGTTTGCCGGATCAAGAGCTACCAACTCTTTTTCCGAAGGTAACTGGCTTCAGCAGAG
CGCAGATACCAAATACTGTTCTTCTAGTGTAGCCGTAGTTAGGCCACCACTTCAAGAACTCTGTAGCACC
GCCTACATACCTCGCTCTGCTAATCCTGTTACCAGTGGCTGCTGCCAGTGGCGATAAGTCGTGTCTTACC
GGGTTGGACTCAAGACGATAGTTACCGGATAAGGCGCAGCGGTCGGGCTGAACGGGGGGTTCGTGCACAC
AGCCCAGCTTGGAGCGAACGACCTACACCGAACTGAGATACCTACAGCGTGAGCTATGAGAAAGCGCCAC
GCTTCCCGAAGGGAGAAAGGCGGACAGGTATCCGGTAAGCGGCAGGGTCGGAACAGGAGAGCGCACGAGG
GAGCTTCCAGGGGGAAACGCCTGGTATCTTTATAGTCCTGTCGGGTTTCGCCACCTCTGACTTGAGCGTC
GATTTTTGTGATGCTCGTCAGGGGGGCGGAGCCTATGGAAAAACGCCAGCAACGCGGCCTTTTTACGGTT
CCTGGCCTTTTGCTGGCCTTTTGCTCACATGTTCTTTCCTGCGTTATCCCCTGATTCTGTGGATAACCGT
ATTACCGCCTTTGAGTGAGCTGATACCGCTCGCCGCAGCCGAACGACCGAGCGCAGCGAGTCAGTGAGCG
AGGAAGCGGAAGAGCGCCCAATACGCAAACCGCCTCTCCCCGCGCGTTGGCCGATTCATTAATGCAGCTG
TGGAATGTGTGTCAGTTAGGGTGTGGAAAGTCCCCAGGCTCCCCAGCAGGCAGAAGTATGCAAAGCATGC
ATCTCAATTAGTCAGCAACCAGGTGTGGAAAGTCCCCAGGCTCCCCAGCAGGCAGAAGTATGCAAAGCAT
GCATCTCAATTAGTCAGCAACCATAGTCCCGCCCCTAACTCCGCCCATCCCGCCCCTAACTCCGCCCAGT
TCCGCCCATTCTCCGCCCCATGGCTGACTAATTTTTTTTATTTATGCAGAGGCCGAGGCCGCCTCGGCCT
CTGAGCTATTCCAGAAGTAGTGAGGAGGCTTTTTTGGAGGCCTAGGCTTTTGCAAAAAGCTTGGACACAA
GACAGGCTTGCGAGATATGTTTGAGAATACCACTTTATCCCGCGTCAGGGAGAGGCAGTGCGTAAAAAGA
CGCGGACTCATGTGAAATACTGGTTTTTAGTGCGCCAGATCTCTATAATCTCGCGCAACCTATTTTCCCC
TCGAACACTTTTTAAGCCGTAGATAAACAGGCTGGGACACTTCACATGAGCGAAAAATACATCGTCACCT
GGGACATGTTGCAGATCCATGCACGTAAACTCGCAAGCCGACTGATGCCTTCTGAACAATGGAAAGGCAT
TATTGCCGTAAGCCGTGGCGGTCTGTACCGGGTGCGTTACTGGCGCGTGAACTGGGTATTCGTCATGTCG
ATACCGTTTGTATTTCCAGCTACGATCACGACAACCAGCGCGAGCTTAAAGTGCTGAAACGCGCAGAAGG
CGATGGCGAAGGCTTCATCGTTATTGATGACCTGGTGGATACCGGTGGTACTGCGGTTGCGATTCGTGAA
ATGTATCCAAAAGCGCACTTTGTCACCATCTTCGCAAAACCGGCTGGTCGTCCGCTGGTTGATGACTATG
TTGTTGATATCCCGCAAGATACCTGGATTGAACAGCCGTGGGATATGGGCGTCGTATTCGTCCCGCCAAT
CTCCGGTCGCTAATCTTTTCAACGCCTGGCACTGCCGGGCGTTGTTCTTTTTAACTTCAGGCGGGTTACA
ATAGTTTCCAGTAAGTATTCTGGAGGCTGCATCCATGACACAGGCAAACCTGAGCGAAACCCTGTTCAAA
CCCCGCTTTAAACATCCTGAAACCTCGACGCTAGTCCGCCGCTTTAATCACGGCGCACAACCGCCTGTGC
AGTCGGCCCTTGATGGTAAAACCATCCCTCACTGGTATCGCATGATTAACCGTCTGATGTGGATCTGGCG
CGGCATTGACCCACGCGAAATCCTCGACGTCCAGGCACGTATTGTGATGAGCGATGCCGAACGTACCGAC
GATGATTTATACGATACGGTGATTGGCTACCGTGGCGGCAACTGGATTTATGAGTGGGCCCCGGATCTTT
GTGAAGGAACCTTACTTCTGTGGTGTGACATAATTGGACAAACTACCTACAGAGATTTAAAGCTCTAAGG
TAAATATAAAATTTTTAAGTGTATAATGTGTTAAACTACTGATTCTAATTGTTTGTGTATTTTAGATTCC
AACCTATGGAACTGATGAATGGGAGCAGTGGTGGAATGCCTTTAATGAGGAAAACCTGTTTTGCTCAGAA
GAAATGCCATCTAGTGATGATGAGGCTACTGCTGACTCTCAACATTCTACTCCTCCAAAAAAGAAGAGAA
AGGTAGAAGACCCCAAGGACTTTCCTTCAGAATTGCTAAGTTTTTTGAGTCATGCTGTGTTTAGTAATAG
AACTCTTGCTTGCTTTGCTATTTACACCACAAAGGAAAAAGCTGCACTGCTATACAAGAAAATTATGGAA
AAATATTCTGTAACCTTTATAAGTAGGCATAACAGTTATAATCATAACATACTGTTTTTTCTTACTCCAC
ACAGGCATAGAGTGTCTGCTATTAATAACTATGCTCAAAAATTGTGTACCTTTAGCTTTTTAATTTGTAA
AGGGGTTAATAAGGAATATTTGATGTATAGTGCCTTGACTAGAGATCATAATCAGCCATACCACATTTGT
AGAGGTTTTACTTGCTTTAAAAAACCTCCCACACCTCCCCCTGAACCTGAAACATAAAATGAATGCAATT
GTTGTTGTTAACTTGTTTATTGCAGCTTATAATGGTTACAAATAAAGCAATAGCATCACAAATTTCACAA
ATAAAGCATTTTTTTCACTGCATTCTAGTTGTGGTTTGTCCAAACTCATCAATGTATCTTATCATGTCTG
GATCAACTGGATAACTCAAGCTAACCAAAATCATCCCAAACTTCCCACCCCATACCCTATTACCACTGCC
AATTACCTGTGGTTTCATTTACTCTAAACCTGTGATTCCTCTGAATTATTTTCATTTTAAAGAAATTGTA
TTTGTTAAATATGTACTACAAACTTAGTAGTTGGAAGGGCTAATTCACTCCCAAAGAAGACAAGATATCC
TTGATCTGTGGATCTACCACACACAAGGCTACTTCCCTGATTAGCAGAACTACACACCAGGGCCAGGGGT
CAGATATCCACTGACCTTTGGATGGTGCTACAAGCTAGTACCAGTTGAGCCAGATAAGGTAGAAGAGGCC
AATAAAGGAGAGAACACCAGCTTGTTACACCCTGTGAGCCTGCATGGGATGGATGACCCGGAGAGAGAAG
TGTTAGAGTGGAGGTTTGACAGCCGCCTAGCATTTCATCACGTGGCCCGAGAGCTGCATCCGGAGTACTT
CAAGAACTGCTGATATCGAGCTTGCTACAAGGGACTTTCCGCTGGGGACTTTCCAGGGAGGCGTGGCCTG
GGCGGGACTGGGGAGTGGCGAGCCCTCAGATCCTGCATATAAGCAGCTGCTTTTTGCCTGTACTGGGTCT
CTCTGGTTAGACCAGATCTGAGCCTGGGAGCTCTCTGGCTAACTAGGGAACCCACTGCTTAAGCCTCAAT
AAAGCTTGCCTTGAGTGCTTCAAGTAGTGTGTGCCCGTCTGTTGTGTGACTCTGGTAACTAGAGATCCCT
CAGACCCTTTTAGTCAGTGTGGAAAATCTCTAGCAGTGGCGCCCGAACAGGGACTTGAAAGCGAAAGGGA
AACCAGAGGAGCTCTCTCGACGCAGGACTCGGCTTGCTGAAGCGCGCACGGCAAGAGGCGAGGGGCGGCG
ACTGGTGAGTACGCCAAAAATTTTGACTAGCGGAGGCTAGAAGGAGAGAGATGGGTGCGAGAGCGTCAGT
ATTAAGCGGGGGAGAATTAGATCGCGATGGGAAAAAATTCGGTTAAGGCCAGGGGGAAAGAAAAAATATA
AATTAAAACATATAGTATGGGCAAGCAGGGAGCTAGAACGATTCGCAGTTAATCCTGGCCTGTTAGAAAC
ATCAGAAGGCTGTAGACAAATACTGGGACAGCTACAACCATCCCTTCAGACAGGATCAGAAGAACTTAGA
TCATTATATAATACAGTAGCAACCCTCTATTGTGTGCATCAAAGGATAGAGATAAAAGACACCAAGGAAG
CTTTAGACAAGATAGAGGAAGAGCAAAACAAAAGTAAGACCACCGCACAGCAAGCGGCCGGCCGCTGATC
TTCAGACCTGGAGGAGGAGATATGAGGGACAATTGGAGAAGTGAATTATATAAATATAAAGTAGTAAAAA
TTGAACCATTAGGAGTAGCACCCACCAAGGCAAAGAGAAGAGTGGTGCAGAGAGAAAAAAGAGCAGTGGG
AATAGGAGCTTTGTTCCTTGGGTTCTTGGGAGCAGCAGGAAGCACTATGGGCGCAGCGTCAATGACGCTG
ACGGTACAGGCCAGACAATTATTGTCTGGTATAGTGCAGCAGCAGAACAATTTGCTGAGGGCTATTGAGG
CGCAACAGCATCTGTTGCAACTCACAGTCTGGGGCATCAAGCAGCTCCAGGCAAGAATCCTGGCTGTGGA
AAGATACCTAAAGGATCAACAGCTCCTGGGGATTTGGGGTTGCTCTGGAAAACTCATTTGCACCACTGCT
GTGCCTTGGAATGCTAGTTGGAGTAATAAATCTCTGGAACAGATTTGGAATCACACGACCTGGATGGAGT
GGGACAGAGAAATTAACAATTACACAAGCTTAATACACTCCTTAATTGAAGAATCGCAAAACCAGCAAGA
AAAGAATGAACAAGAATTATTGGAATTAGATAAATGGGCAAGTTTGTGGAATTGGTTTAACATAACAAAT
TGGCTGTGGTATATAAAATTATTCATAATGATAGTAGGAGGCTTGGTAGGTTTAAGAATAGTTTTTGCTG
TACTTTCTATAGTGAATAGAGTTAGGCAGGGATATTCACCATTATCGTTTCAGACCCACCTCCCAACCCC
GAGGGGACCCGACAGGCCCGAAGGAATAGAAGAAGAAGGTGGAGAGAGAGACAGAGACAGATCCATTCGA
TTAGTGAACGGATCTCGACGGTATCGGTTAACTTTTAAAAGAAAAGGGGGGATTGGGGGGGACAGTGCAG
GGGAAAGAATAGTAGACATAATAGCAACAGACATACAAACTAAAGAATTACAAAAACAAATTACAAAAAT
TCAAAATTTTATCGATCACGAGACTAGCCTCGACAAGCTTGATCGATGGCTCCGGTGCCCGTCAGTGGGC
AGAGCGCACATCGCCCACAGTCCCCGAGAAGTTGGGGGGAGGGGTCGGCAATTGAACCGGTGCCTAGAGA
AGGTGGCGCGGGGTAAACTGGGAAAGTGATGTCGTGTACTGGCTCCGCCTTTTTCCCGAGGGTGGGGGAG
AACCGTATATAAGTGCAGTAGTCGCCGTGAACGTTCTTTTTCGCAACGGGTTTGCCGCCAGAACACAGGT
GTCGTGACGCGCATCCAGGCCTAAGCTTACGC
