>Addgene plasmid #49235 | pWPT-/GCCACC-mEGFP-IRES-mCherry | depositor partial sequence | sequence record 73660 | TIS region: NOT including RE sites and preceding stop codons
GCCACCATGGGC
