>Addgene plasmid #49235 | pWPT-/GCCACC-mEGFP-IRES-mCherry | addgene partial sequence | sequence record 75665 | hEF1aprom-F 5'-AACTGGGAAAGTGATGTCGTG-3'
ACCGTATATAAGTGCAGTAGTCGCCGTGAACGTTCTTTTTCGCAACGGGTTTGCCGCCAGAACACAGGTG
TCGTGACGCGCATCCAGGCCTAAGCTTACGCTCGAGTAACTAACTAAGCCACCATGGGCGAATTCAGCAA
GGGCGAGGAGCTGTTCACCGGGGTGGTGCCCATCCTGGTCGAGCTGGACGGCGACGTAAACGGCCACAAG
TTCAGCGTGTCCGGCGAGGGCGAGGGCGATGCCACCTACGGCAAGCTGACCCTGAAGTTCATCTGCACCA
CCGGCAAGCTGCCCGTGCCCTGGCCCACCCTCGTGACCACCCTGACCTACGGCGTGCAGTGCTTCAGCCG
CTACCCCGACCACATGAAGCAGCACGACTTCTTCAAGTCCGCCATGCCCGAAGGCTACGTCCAGGAGCGC
ACCATCTTCTTCAAGGACGACGGCAACTACAAGACCCGCGCCGAGGTGAAGTTCGAGGGCGACACCCTGG
TGAACCGCATCGAGCTGAAGGGCATCGACTTCAAGGAGGACGGCAACATCCTGGGGCACAAGCTGGAGTA
CAACTACAACAGCCACAACGTCTATATCATGGCCGACAAGCAGAAGAACGGCATCAAGGTGAACTTCAAG
ATCCGCCACAACATCGAGGACGGCAGCGTGCAGCTCGCCGACCACTACCAGCAGAACACCCCCATCGGCG
ACGGCCCCGTGCTGCTGCCCGACAACCACTACCTGAGCACCCAGTCCAAGCTGAGCAAAGACCCCAACGA
GAAGCGCGATCACATGGTCCTGCTGGAGTTCGTGACCGCCGCCGGGATCACTCTCGGCATGGACGAGCTG
TACAAGTTCGAATAAGCATGCATCT
